>Addgene plasmid #99518 | pHyg-AID*-9myc | depositor full sequence | sequence record 182164 | Full Sequence
GAACGCGGCCGCCAGCTGAAGCTTCGTACGCTGCAGGTCGACGGTGCAGGCGCCGGGGCTGGTGCTGGGG
CAGGTACCCCTAAAGATCCAGCCAAACCTCCGGCCAAGGCACAAGTTGTGGGATGGCCACCGGTGAGATC
ATACCGGAAGAACGTGATGGTTTCCTGCCAAAAATCAAGCGGTGGCCCGGAGGCGGCGGCGTTCGTGAAG
GTATCACCCGGGGCTAGTGGTGAACAAAAGTTGATTTCTGAAGAAGATTTGAACGGTGAACAAAAGCTAA
TCTCCGAGGAAGACTTGAACGGTGAACAAAAATTAATCTCAGAAGAAGACTTGAACGGATCCTCTAGAGG
TGAACAAAAGTTGATTTCTGAAGAAGATTTGAACGGTGAACAAAAGCTAATCTCCGAGGAAGACTTGAAC
GGTGAACAAAAATTAATCTCAGAAGAAGACTTGAACGGATCCTCTAGAGGTGAACAAAAGTTGATTTCTG
AAGAAGATTTGAACGGTGAACAAAAGCTAATCTCCGAGGAAGACTTGAACGGTGAACAAAAATTAATCTC
AGAAGAAGACTTGAACGGATCCACTAGCTAAAAAGGCGCGCCAGATCTGTTTAGCTTGCCTCGTCCCCGC
CGGGTCACCCGGCCAGCGACATGGAGGCCCAGAATACCCTCCTTGACAGTCTTGACGTGCGCAGCTCAGG
GGCATGATGTGACTGTCGCCCGTACATTTAGCCCATACATCCCCATGTATAATCATTTGCATCCATACAT
TTTGATGGCCGCACGGCGCGAAGCAAAAATTACGGCTCCTCGCTGCGGACCTGCGAGCAGGGAAACGCTC
CCCTCACAGACGCGTTGAATTGTCCCCACGCCGCGCCCCTGTAGAGAAATATAAAAGGTTAGGATTTGCC
ACTGAGGTTCTTCTTTCATATACTTCCTTTTAAAATCTTGCTAGGATACAGTTCTCACATCACATCCGAA
CATAAACAACCATGGGTAAAAAGCCTGAACTCACCGCGACGTCTGTCGAGAAGTTTCTGATCGAAAAGTT
CGACAGCGTCTCCGACCTGATGCAGCTCTCGGAGGGCGAAGAATCTCGTGCTTTCAGCTTCGATGTAGGA
GGGCGTGGATATGTCCTGCGGGTAAATAGCTGCGCCGATGGTTTCTACAAAGATCGTTATGTTTATCGGC
ACTTTGCATCGGCCGCGCTCCCGATTCCGGAAGTGCTTGACATTGGGGAATTCAGCGAGAGCCTGACCTA
TTGCATCTCCCGCCGTGCACAGGGTGTCACGTTGCAAGACCTGCCTGAAACCGAACTGCCCGCTGTTCTG
CAGCCGGTCGCGGAGGCCATGGATGCGATCGCTGCGGCCGATCTTAGCCAGACGAGCGGGTTCGGCCCAT
TCGGACCGCAAGGAATCGGTCAATACACTACATGGCGTGATTTCATATGCGCGATTGCTGATCCCCATGT
GTATCACTGGCAAACTGTGATGGACGACACCGTCAGTGCGTCCGTCGCGCAGGCTCTCGATGAGCTGATG
CTTTGGGCCGAGGACTGCCCCGAAGTCCGGCACCTCGTGCACGCGGATTTCGGCTCCAACAATGTCCTGA
CGGACAATGGCCGCATAACAGCGGTCATTGACTGGAGCGAGGCGATGTTCGGGGATTCCCAATACGAGGT
CGCCAACATCTTCTTCTGGAGGCCGTGGTTGGCTTGTATGGAGCAGCAGACGCGCTACTTCGAGCGGAGG
CATCCGGAGCTTGCAGGATCGCCGCGGCTCCGGGCGTATATGCTCCGCATTGGTCTTGACCAACTCTATC
AGAGCTTGGTTGACGGCAATTTCGATGATGCAGCTTGGGCGCAGGGTCGATGCGACGCAATCGTCCGATC
CGGAGCCGGGACTGTCGGGCGTACACAAATCGCCCGCAGAAGCGCGGCCGTCTGGACCGATGGCTGTGTA
GAAGTACTCGCCGATAGTGGAAACCGACGCCCCAGCACTCGTCCGAGGGCAAAGGAATAATCTCGAGTCA
TGTAATTAGTTATGTCACGCTTACATTCACGCCCTCCCCCCACATCCGCTCTAACCGAAAAGGAAGGAGT
TAGACAACCTGAAGTCTAGGTCCCTATTTATTTTTTTATAGTTATGTTAGTATTAAGAACGTTATTTATA
TTTCAAATTTTTCTTTTTTTTCTGTACAGACGCGTGTACGCATGTAACATTATACTGAAAACCTTGCTTG
AGAAGGTTTTGGGACGCTCGAAGGCTTTAACGAGCTCGAATTCATCGATGATATCAGATCCACTAGTGGC
CTATGCGGCCGCGGATCTGCCGGTCTCCCTATAGTGAGTCGTATTAATTTCGATAAGCCAGGTTAACCTG
CATTAATGAATCGGCCAACGCGCGGGGAGAGGCGGTTTGCGTATTGGGCGCTCTTCCGCTTCCTCGCTCA
CTGACTCGCTGCGCTCGGTCGTTCGGCTGCGGCGAGCGGTATCAGCTCACTCAAAGGCGGTAATACGGTT
ATCCACAGAATCAGGGGATAACGCAGGAAAGAACATGTGAGCAAAAGGCCAGCAAAAGGCCAGGAACCGT
AAAAAGGCCGCGTTGCTGGCGTTTTTCCATAGGCTCCGCCCCCCTGACGAGCATCACAAAAATCGACGCT
CAAGTCAGAGGTGGCGAAACCCGACAGGACTATAAAGATACCAGGCGTTTCCCCCTGGAAGCTCCCTCGT
GCGCTCTCCTGTTCCGACCCTGCCGCTTACCGGATACCTGTCCGCCTTTCTCCCTTCGGGAAGCGTGGCG
CTTTCTCAATGCTCACGCTGTAGGTATCTCAGTTCGGTGTAGGTCGTTCGCTCCAAGCTGGGCTGTGTGC
ACGAACCCCCCGTTCAGCCCGACCGCTGCGCCTTATCCGGTAACTATCGTCTTGAGTCCAACCCGGTAAG
ACACGACTTATCGCCACTGGCAGCAGCCACTGGTAACAGGATTAGCAGAGCGAGGTATGTAGGCGGTGCT
ACAGAGTTCTTGAAGTGGTGGCCTAACTACGGCTACACTAGAAGGACAGTATTTGGTATCTGCGCTCTGC
TGAAGCCAGTTACCTTCGGAAAAAGAGTTGGTAGCTCTTGATCCGGCAAACAAACCACCGCTGGTAGCGG
TGGTTTTTTTGTTTGCAAGCAGCAGATTACGCGCAGAAAAAAAGGATCTCAAGAAGATCCTTTGATCTTT
TCTACGGGGTCTGACGCTCAGTGGAACGAAAACTCACGTTAAGGGATTTTGGTCATGAGATTATCAAAAA
GGATCTTCACCTAGATCCTTTTAAATTAAAAATGAAGTTTTAAATCAATCTAAAGTATATATGAGTAAAC
TTGGTCTGACAGTTACCAATGCTTAATCAGTGAGGCACCTATCTCAGCGATCTGTCTATTTCGTTCATCC
ATAGTTGCCTGACTCCCCGTCGTGTAGATAACTACGATACGGGAGGGCTTACCATCTGGCCCCAGTGCTG
CAATGATACCGCGAGACCCACGCTCACCGGCTCCAGATTTATCAGCAATAAACCAGCCAGCCGGAAGGGC
CGAGCGCAGAAGTGGTCCTGCAACTTTATCCGCCTCCATCCAGTCTATTAATTGTTGCCGGGAAGCTAGA
GTAAGTAGTTCGCCAGTTAATAGTTTGCGCAACGTTGTTGCCATTGCTACAGGCATCGTGGTGTCACGCT
CGTCGTTTGGTATGGCTTCATTCAGCTCCGGTTCCCAACGATCAAGGCGAGTTACATGATCCCCCATGTT
GTGCAAAAAAGCGGTTAGCTCCTTCGGTCCTCCGATCGTTGTCAGAAGTAAGTTGGCCGCAGTGTTATCA
CTCATGGTTATGGCAGCACTGCATAATTCTCTTACTGTCATGCCATCCGTAAGATGCTTTTCTGTGACTG
GTGAGTACTCAACCAAGTCATTCTGAGAATAGTGTATGCGGCGACCGAGTTGCTCTTGCCCGGCGTCAAT
ACGGGATAATACCGCGCCACATAGCAGAACTTTAAAAGTGCTCATCATTGGAAAACGTTCTTCGGGGCGA
AAACTCTCAAGGATCTTACCGCTGTTGAGATCCAGTTCGATGTAACCCACTCGTGCACCCAACTGATCTT
CAGCATCTTTTACTTTCACCAGCGTTTCTGGGTGAGCAAAAACAGGAAGGCAAAATGCCGCAAAAAAGGG
AATAAGGGCGACACGGAAATGTTGAATACTCATACTCTTCCTTTTTCAATATTATTGAAGCATTTATCAG
GGTTATTGTCTCATGAGCGGATACATATTTGAATGTATTTAGAAAAATAAACAAATAGGGGTTCCGCGCA
CATTTCCCCGAAAAGTGCCACCTGACGTCTAAGAAACCATTATTATCATGACATTAACCTATAAAAATAG
GCGTATCACGAGGCCCTTTCGTCTCGCGCGTTTCGGTGATGACGGTGAAAACCTCTGACACATGCAGCTC
CCGGAGACGGTCACAGCTTGTCTGTAAGCGGATGCCGGGAGCAGACAAGCCCGTCAGGGCGCGTCAGCGG
GTGTTGGCGGGTGTCGGGGCTGGCTTAACTATGCGGCATCAGAGCAGATTGTACTGAGAGTGCACCATAT
GGACATATTGTCGTTAGAACGCGGCTACAATTAATACATAACCTTATGTATCATACACATACGATTTAGG
TGACACTATA
Features (pLannotate 1.2.2; 12 found; start..end, strand, type, name):
     79..216     +  CDS            mini-AID (fragment): minimal degron from the auxin-responsive IAA17 protein of Arabidopsis thaliana (Kubota et al., 2013) acts as an auxin-inducible degron (AID) in the presence of TIR1
    229..579     +  CDS            13xMyc (fragment): 13 tandem Myc epitope tags
    648..2022    +  gene           hphMX6 (fragment): yeast selectable marker conferring hygromycin resistance
   2074..2263    +  terminator     CYC1 terminator: S. cerevisiae CYC1; transcription terminator for CYC1
   2338..2356    -  promoter       T7 promoter: promoter for bacteriophage T7 RNA polymerase
   2378..2431    -  CDS            lacI (fragment): lac repressor; lacI; The lac repressor binds to the lac operator to inhibit transcription in E. coli. This inhibition can be relieved by adding lactose or isopropyl-β-D-thiogalactopyranoside (IPTG).
   2614..3202    -  rep_origin     ori: high-copy-number ColE1/pMB1/pBR322/pUC origin of replication
   3373..4233    -  CDS            AmpR: β-lactamase; bla; confers resistance to ampicillin, carbenicillin, and related antibiotics
   4234..4338    -  promoter       AmpR promoter: bla
   4433..4468    +  CDS            rop (fragment): Rop protein, which maintains plasmids at low copy number; rop
   4570..4621    +  misc_feature   bom (fragment): basis of mobility region from pBR322
   4684..2       +  promoter       SP6 promoter (across the origin): promoter for bacteriophage SP6 RNA polymerase
