>Addgene plasmid #99518 | pHyg-AID*-9myc | addgene full sequence | sequence record 191045 | Addgene NGS Result
GAACGCGGCCGCCAGCTGAAGCTTCGTACGCTGCAGGTCGACGGTGCAGGCGCCGGGGCTGGTGCTGGGG
CAGGTACCCCTAAAGATCCAGCCAAACCTCCGGCCAAGGCACAAGTTGTGGGATGGCCACCGGTGAGATC
ATACCGGAAGAACGTGATGGTTTCCTGCCAAAAATCAAGCGGTGGCCCGGAGGCGGCGGCGTTCGTGAAG
GTATCACCCGGGGCTAGTGGTGAACAAAAGTTGATTTCTGAAGAAGATTTGAACGGTGAACAAAAGCTAA
TCTCCGAGGAAGACTTGAACGGTGAACAAAAATTAATCTCAGAAGAAGACTTGAACGGATCCTCTAGAGG
TGAACAAAAGTTGATTTCTGAAGAAGATTTGAACGGTGAACAAAAGCTAATCTCCGAGGAAGACTTGAAC
GGTGAACAAAAATTAATCTCAGAAGAAGACTTGAACGGATCCTCTAGAGGTGAACAAAAGTTGATTTCTG
AAGAAGATTTGAACGGTGAACAAAAGCTAATCTCCGAGGAAGACTTGAACGGTGAACAAAAATTAATCTC
AGAAGAAGACTTGAACGGATCCACTAGCTAAAAAGGCGCGCCAGATCTGTTTAGCTTGCCTCGTCCCCGC
CGGGTCACCCGGCCAGCGACATGGAGGCCCAGAATACCCTCCTTGACAGTCTTGACGTGCGCAGCTCAGG
GGCATGATGTGACTGTCGCCCGTACATTTAGCCCATACATCCCCATGTATAATCATTTGCATCCATACAT
TTTGATGGCCGCACGGCGCGAAGCAAAAATTACGGCTCCTCGCTGCGGACCTGCGAGCAGGGAAACGCTC
CCCTCACAGACGCGTTGAATTGTCCCCACGCCGCGCCCCTGTAGAGAAATATAAAAGGTTAGGATTTGCC
ACTGAGGTTCTTCTTTCATATACTTCCTTTTAAAATCTTGCTAGGATACAGTTCTCACATCACATCCGAA
CATAAACAACCATGGGTAAAAAGCCTGAACTCACCGCGACGTCTGTCGAGAAGTTTCTGATCGAAAAGTT
CGACAGCGTCTCCGACCTGATGCAGCTCTCGGAGGGCGAAGAATCTCGTGCTTTCAGCTTCGATGTAGGA
GGGCGTGGATATGTCCTGCGGGTAAATAGCTGCGCCGATGGTTTCTACAAAGATCGTTATGTTTATCGGC
ACTTTGCATCGGCCGCGCTCCCGATTCCGGAAGTGCTTGACATTGGGGAATTCAGCGAGAGCCTGACCTA
TTGCATCTCCCGCCGTGCACAGGGTGTCACGTTGCAAGACCTGCCTGAAACCGAACTGCCCGCTGTTCTG
CAGCCGGTCGCGGAGGCCATGGATGCGATCGCTGCGGCCGATCTTAGCCAGACGAGCGGGTTCGGCCCAT
TCGGACCGCAAGGAATCGGTCAATACACTACATGGCGTGATTTCATATGCGCGATTGCTGATCCCCATGT
GTATCACTGGCAAACTGTGATGGACGACACCGTCAGTGCGTCCGTCGCGCAGGCTCTCGATGAGCTGATG
CTTTGGGCCGAGGACTGCCCCGAAGTCCGGCACCTCGTGCACGCGGATTTCGGCTCCAACAATGTCCTGA
CGGACAATGGCCGCATAACAGCGGTCATTGACTGGAGCGAGGCGATGTTCGGGGATTCCCAATACGAGGT
CGCCAACATCTTCTTCTGGAGGCCGTGGTTGGCTTGTATGGAGCAGCAGACGCGCTACTTCGAGCGGAGG
CATCCGGAGCTTGCAGGATCGCCGCGGCTCCGGGCGTATATGCTCCGCATTGGTCTTGACCAACTCTATC
AGAGCTTGGTTGACGGCAATTTCGATGATGCAGCTTGGGCGCAGGGTCGATGCGACGCAATCGTCCGATC
CGGAGCCGGGACTGTCGGGCGTACACAAATCGCCCGCAGAAGCGCGGCCGTCTGGACCGATGGCTGTGTA
GAAGTACTCGCCGATAGTGGAAACCGACGCCCCAGCACTCGTCCGAGGGCAAAGGAATAATCTCGAGTCA
TGTAATTAGTTATGTCACGCTTACATTCACGCCCTCCCCCCACATCCGCTCTAACCGAAAAGGAAGGAGT
TAGACAACCTGAAGTCTAGGTCCCTATTTATTTTTTTATAGTTATGTTAGTATTAAGAACGTTATTTATA
TTTCAAATTTTTCTTTTTTTTCTGTACAGACGCGTGTACGCATGTAACATTATACTGAAAACCTTGCTTG
AGAAGGTTTTGGGACGCTCGAAGGCTTTAACGAGCTCGAATTCATCGATGATATCAGATCCACTAGTGGC
CTATGCGGCCGCGGATCTGCCGGTCTCCCTATAGTGAGTCGTATTAATTTCGATAAGCCAGGTTAACCTG
CATTAATGAATCGGCCAACGCGCGGGGAGAGGCGGTTTGCGTATTGGGCGCTCTTCCGCTTCCTCGCTCA
CTGACTCGCTGCGCTCGGTCGTTCGGCTGCGGCGAGCGGTATCAGCTCACTCAAAGGCGGTAATACGGTT
ATCCACAGAATCAGGGGATAACGCAGGAAAGAACATGTGAGCAAAAGGCCAGCAAAAGGCCAGGAACCGT
AAAAAGGCCGCGTTGCTGGCGTTTTTCCATAGGCTCCGCCCCCCTGACGAGCATCACAAAAATCGACGCT
CAAGTCAGAGGTGGCGAAACCCGACAGGACTATAAAGATACCAGGCGTTTCCCCCTGGAAGCTCCCTCGT
GCGCTCTCCTGTTCCGACCCTGCCGCTTACCGGATACCTGTCCGCCTTTCTCCCTTCGGGAAGCGTGGCG
CTTTCTCATAGCTCACGCTGTAGGTATCTCAGTTCGGTGTAGGTCGTTCGCTCCAAGCTGGGCTGTGTGC
ACGAACCCCCCGTTCAGCCCGACCGCTGCGCCTTATCCGGTAACTATCGTCTTGAGTCCAACCCGGTAAG
ACACGACTTATCGCCACTGGCAGCAGCCACTGGTAACAGGATTAGCAGAGCGAGGTATGTAGGCGGTGCT
ACAGAGTTCTTGAAGTGGTGGCCTAACTACGGCTACACTAGAAGAACAGTATTTGGTATCTGCGCTCTGC
TGAAGCCAGTTACCTTCGGAAAAAGAGTTGGTAGCTCTTGATCCGGCAAACAAACCACCGCTGGTAGCGG
TGGTTTTTTTGTTTGCAAGCAGCAGATTACGCGCAGAAAAAAAGGATCTCAAGAAGATCCTTTGATCTTT
TCTACGGGGTCTGACGCTCAGTGGAACGAAAACTCACGTTAAGGGATTTTGGTCATGAGATTATCAAAAA
GGATCTTCACCTAGATCCTTTTAAATTAAAAATGAAGTTTTAAATCAATCTAAAGTATATATGAGTAAAC
TTGGTCTGACAGTTACCAATGCTTAATCAGTGAGGCACCTATCTCAGCGATCTGTCTATTTCGTTCATCC
ATAGTTGCCTGACTCCCCGTCGTGTAGATAACTACGATACGGGAGGGCTTACCATCTGGCCCCAGTGCTG
CAATGATACCGCGAGACCCACGCTCACCGGCTCCAGATTTATCAGCAATAAACCAGCCAGCCGGAAGGGC
CGAGCGCAGAAGTGGTCCTGCAACTTTATCCGCCTCCATCCAGTCTATTAATTGTTGCCGGGAAGCTAGA
GTAAGTAGTTCGCCAGTTAATAGTTTGCGCAACGTTGTTGCCATTGCTACAGGCATCGTGGTGTCACGCT
CGTCGTTTGGTATGGCTTCATTCAGCTCCGGTTCCCAACGATCAAGGCGAGTTACATGATCCCCCATGTT
GTGCAAAAAAGCGGTTAGCTCCTTCGGTCCTCCGATCGTTGTCAGAAGTAAGTTGGCCGCAGTGTTATCA
CTCATGGTTATGGCAGCACTGCATAATTCTCTTACTGTCATGCCATCCGTAAGATGCTTTTCTGTGACTG
GTGAGTACTCAACCAAGTCATTCTGAGAATAGTGTATGCGGCGACCGAGTTGCTCTTGCCCGGCGTCAAT
ACGGGATAATACCGCGCCACATAGCAGAACTTTAAAAGTGCTCATCATTGGAAAACGTTCTTCGGGGCGA
AAACTCTCAAGGATCTTACCGCTGTTGAGATCCAGTTCGATGTAACCCACTCGTGCACCCAACTGATCTT
CAGCATCTTTTACTTTCACCAGCGTTTCTGGGTGAGCAAAAACAGGAAGGCAAAATGCCGCAAAAAAGGG
AATAAGGGCGACACGGAAATGTTGAATACTCATACTCTTCCTTTTTCAATATTATTGAAGCATTTATCAG
GGTTATTGTCTCATGAGCGGATACATATTTGAATGTATTTAGAAAAATAAACAAATAGGGGTTCCGCGCA
CATTTCCCCGAAAAGTGCCACCTGACGTCTAAGAAACCATTATTATCATGACATTAACCTATAAAAATAG
GCGTATCACGAGGCCCTTTCGTCTCGCGCGTTTCGGTGATGACGGTGAAAACCTCTGACACATGCAGCTC
CCGGAGACGGTCACAGCTTGTCTGTAAGCGGATGCCGGGAGCAGACAAGCCCGTCAGGGCGCGTCAGCGG
GTGTTGGCGGGTGTCGGGGCTGGCTTAACTATGCGGCATCAGAGCAGATTGTACTGAGAGTGCACCATAT
GGACATATTGTCGTTAGAACGCGGCTACAATTAATACATAACCTTATGTATCATACACATACGATTTAGG
TGACACTATA
Features (pLannotate 1.2.2; 12 found; start..end, strand, type, name):
     79..216     +  CDS            mini-AID (fragment): minimal degron from the auxin-responsive IAA17 protein of Arabidopsis thaliana (Kubota et al., 2013) acts as an auxin-inducible degron (AID) in the presence of TIR1
    229..579     +  CDS            13xMyc (fragment): 13 tandem Myc epitope tags
    648..2022    +  gene           hphMX6 (fragment): yeast selectable marker conferring hygromycin resistance
   2074..2263    +  terminator     CYC1 terminator: S. cerevisiae CYC1; transcription terminator for CYC1
   2338..2356    -  promoter       T7 promoter: promoter for bacteriophage T7 RNA polymerase
   2378..2431    -  CDS            lacI (fragment): lac repressor; lacI; The lac repressor binds to the lac operator to inhibit transcription in E. coli. This inhibition can be relieved by adding lactose or isopropyl-β-D-thiogalactopyranoside (IPTG).
   2614..3202    -  rep_origin     ori: high-copy-number ColE1/pMB1/pBR322/pUC origin of replication
   3373..4233    -  CDS            AmpR: β-lactamase; bla; confers resistance to ampicillin, carbenicillin, and related antibiotics
   4234..4338    -  promoter       AmpR promoter: bla
   4433..4468    +  CDS            rop (fragment): Rop protein, which maintains plasmids at low copy number; rop
   4570..4621    +  misc_feature   bom (fragment): basis of mobility region from pBR322
   4684..2       +  promoter       SP6 promoter (across the origin): promoter for bacteriophage SP6 RNA polymerase
