[The description below was written by a language model from this plasmid's Addgene catalogue record and pLannotate feature annotations shown in this document.]
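Description:
pHyg-AID*-9myc is a pFA6a-derived plasmid of about 4.7 kb that serves as a PCR template for C-terminal tagging of chromosomal genes in Saccharomyces cerevisiae, rather than as an expression vector in its own right. It is maintained in E. coli at high copy through a ColE1/pUC-type origin and selected with ampicillin via the β-lactamase gene. SP6 and T7 promoters flank the cassette region as backbone remnants, along with short annotated fragments of lacI, rop and bom that have no evident functional role.

The cassette begins with AID*, a truncated auxin-inducible degron comprising residues 71–116 of Arabidopsis thaliana IAA17 (AXR3), which the feature table annotates as a mini-AID fragment. It is followed in frame by a 9xMyc epitope array, which the annotation software matched as a partial 13xMyc feature, consistent with the shorter repeat number. Downstream lies an hphMX-type hygromycin resistance marker for selecting yeast integrants, and a CYC1 terminator is annotated after the marker. No promoter for the degron-tag fusion is present, because the cassette is meant to be amplified with primers carrying homology to the 3′ end of a target gene and integrated by homologous recombination, so that the tagged protein is expressed from its native promoter.

In strains that also express the plant F-box protein TIR1, addition of auxin promotes recognition of the degron and rapid proteasomal degradation of the tagged protein, giving conditional depletion. The Myc repeats allow the protein level to be followed by immunodetection. The plasmid belongs to a tool kit of AID cassettes for budding yeast.
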