Addgene plasmid #99518: pHyg-AID*-9myc
Purpose: C-terminal AID*-9myc degron cassette with HygR marker for S. cerevisiae
Depositing lab: Helle Ulrich. Depositing organization: Cancer Research UK. Publication: An expanded tool kit for the auxin-inducible degron system in budding yeast. Morawska M, Ulrich HD. Yeast. 2013 Sep;30(9):341-51. doi: 10.1002/yea.2967. Epub 2013 Jul 23. PubMed 23836714.
Backbone
  Vector backbone: pFA6a derivative
  Vector type: PCR template for yeast tagging cassette
  Selectable markers: Hygromycin
Growth in bacteria
  Bacterial resistance: Ampicillin, 100 μg/mL
  Growth temperature: 37°C
  Growth strain: DH5alpha
  Copy number: High Copy
Gene/Insert
  Gene/Insert name: IAA17(71-116) (alt names: AID (Auxin-inducible degron); AXR3)
  Species: A. thaliana (mustard weed)
  Entrez Gene: AXR3 (a.k.a. AT1G04250, AUXIN RESISTANT 3, AtIAA17, F19P19.31, F19P19_31, IAA17, indole-3-acetic acid inducible 17)
  Tag / fusion protein: 9xMyc (C terminal on insert)
  Cloning method: Restriction Enzyme; 5′ cloning site Unknown (unknown if destroyed); 3′ cloning site Unknown (unknown if destroyed)
  Sequencing primers: 5′ CGTACGCTGCAGGTCGAC; 3′ TCGATGAATTCGAGCTCG
Resource information
  A portion of this plasmid was derived from a plasmid made by: The parent vector encoding AID was a kind gift from Masato Kanemaki (National Institute of Genetics, Mishima, Japan).
Terms and licenses: Academic/Nonprofit Terms; Industry Terms: Not Available to Industry
How to cite: pHyg-AID*-9myc was a gift from Helle Ulrich (Addgene plasmid # 99518 ; http://n2t.net/addgene:99518 ; RRID:Addgene_99518)
